>Addgene plasmid #104569 | JG676: CAG-human dLbCpf1(D832A)-NLS-3xHA-3xFLAG-DmrA(X2) | addgene full sequence | sequence record 201433 | Addgene NGS Result
GGTCGACATTGATTATTGACTAGTTATTAATAGTAATCAATTACGGGGTCATTAGTTCATAGCCCATATA
TGGAGTTCCGCGTTACATAACTTACGGTAAATGGCCCGCCTGGCTGACCGCCCAACGACCCCCGCCCATT
GACGTCAATAATGACGTATGTTCCCATAGTAACGCCAATAGGGACTTTCCATTGACGTCAATGGGTGGAG
TATTTACGGTAAACTGCCCACTTGGCAGTACATCAAGTGTATCATATGCCAAGTACGCCCCCTATTGACG
TCAATGACGGTAAATGGCCCGCCTGGCATTATGCCCAGTACATGACCTTATGGGACTTTCCTACTTGGCA
GTACATCTACGTATTAGTCATCGCTATTACCATGGTCGAGGTGAGCCCCACGTTCTGCTTCACTCTCCCC
ATCTCCCCCCCCTCCCCACCCCCAATTTTGTATTTATTTATTTTTTAATTATTTTGTGCAGCGATGGGGG
CGGGGGGGGGGGGGGCGCGCGCCAGGCGGGGCGGGGCGGGGCGAGGGGCGGGGCGGGGCGAGGCGGAGAG
GTGCGGCGGCAGCCAATCAGAGCGGCGCGCTCCGAAAGTTTCCTTTTATGGCGAGGCGGCGGCGGCGGCG
GCCCTATAAAAAGCGAAGCGCGCGGCGGGCGGGAGTCGCTGCGCGCTGCCTTCGCCCCGTGCCCCGCTCC
GCCGCCGCCTCGCGCCGCCCGCCCCGGCTCTGACTGACCGCGTTACTCCCACAGGTGAGCGGGCGGGACG
GCCCTTCTCCTCCGGGCTGTAATTAGCGCTTGGTTTAATGACGGCTTGTTTCTTTTCTGTGGCTGCGTGA
AAGCCTTGAGGGGCTCCGGGAGGGCCCTTTGTGCGGGGGGAGCGGCTCGGGGGGTGCGTGCGTGTGTGTG
TGCGTGGGGAGCGCCGCGTGCGGCTCCGCGCTGCCCGGCGGCTGTGAGCGCTGCGGGCGCGGCGCGGGGC
TTTGTGCGCTCCGCAGTGTGCGCGAGGGGAGCGCGGCCGGGGGCGGTGCCCCGCGGTGCGGGGGGGGCTG
CGAGGGGAACAAAGGCTGCGTGCGGGGTGTGTGCGTGGGGGGGTGAGCAGGGGGTGTGGGCGCGTCGGTC
GGGCTGCAACCCCCCCTGCACCCCCCTCCCCGAGTTGCTGAGCACGGCCCGGCTTCGGGTGCGGGGCTCC
GTACGGGGCGTGGCGCGGGGCTCGCCGTGCCGGGCGGGGGGTGGCGGCAGGTGGGGGTGCCGGGCGGGGC
GGGGCCGCCTCGGGCCGGGGAGGGCTCGGGGGAGGGGCGCGGCGGCCCCCGGAGCGCCGGCGGCTGTCGA
GGCGCGGCGAGCCGCAGCCATTGCCTTTTATGGTAATCGTGCGAGAGGGCGCAGGGACTTCCTTTGTCCC
AAATCTGTGCGGAGCCGAAATCTGGGAGGCGCCGCCGCACCCCCTCTAGCGGGCGCGGGGCGAAGCGGTG
CGGCGCCGGCAGGAAGGAAATGGGCGGGGAGGGCCTTCGTGCGTCGCCGCGCCGCCGTCCCCTTCTCCCT
CTCCAGCCTCGGGGCTGTCCGCGGGGGGACGGCTGCCTTCGGGGGGGACGGGGCAGGGCGGGGTTCGGCT
TCTGGCGTGTGACCGGCGGCTCTAGAGCCTCTGCTAACCATGTTCATGCCTTCTTCTTTTTCCTACAGCT
CCTGGGCAACGTGCTGGTTATTGTGCTGTCTCATCATTTTGGCAAAGAATTCTGCAGTCGACGGTACCGC
GGGCCCGGGATCCACCGGTCGCCACCATGAGCAAGCTGGAGAAGTTTACAAACTGCTACTCCCTGTCTAA
GACCCTGAGGTTCAAGGCCATCCCTGTGGGCAAGACCCAGGAGAACATCGACAATAAGCGGCTGCTGGTG
GAGGACGAGAAGAGAGCCGAGGATTATAAGGGCGTGAAGAAGCTGCTGGATCGCTACTATCTGTCTTTTA
TCAACGACGTGCTGCACAGCATCAAGCTGAAGAATCTGAACAATTACATCAGCCTGTTCCGGAAGAAAAC
CAGAACCGAGAAGGAGAATAAGGAGCTGGAGAACCTGGAGATCAATCTGCGGAAGGAGATCGCCAAGGCC
TTCAAGGGCAACGAGGGCTACAAGTCCCTGTTTAAGAAGGATATCATCGAGACAATCCTGCCAGAGTTCC
TGGACGATAAGGACGAGATCGCCCTGGTGAACAGCTTCAATGGCTTTACCACAGCCTTCACCGGCTTCTT
TGATAACAGAGAGAATATGTTTTCCGAGGAGGCCAAGAGCACATCCATCGCCTTCAGGTGTATCAACGAG
AATCTGACCCGCTACATCTCTAATATGGACATCTTCGAGAAGGTGGACGCCATCTTTGATAAGCACGAGG
TGCAGGAGATCAAGGAGAAGATCCTGAACAGCGACTATGATGTGGAGGATTTCTTTGAGGGCGAGTTCTT
TAACTTTGTGCTGACACAGGAGGGCATCGACGTGTATAACGCCATCATCGGCGGCTTCGTGACCGAGAGC
GGCGAGAAGATCAAGGGCCTGAACGAGTACATCAACCTGTATAATCAGAAAACCAAGCAGAAGCTGCCTA
AGTTTAAGCCACTGTATAAGCAGGTGCTGAGCGATCGGGAGTCTCTGAGCTTCTACGGCGAGGGCTATAC
ATCCGATGAGGAGGTGCTGGAGGTGTTTAGAAACACCCTGAACAAGAACAGCGAGATCTTCAGCTCCATC
AAGAAGCTGGAGAAGCTGTTCAAGAATTTTGACGAGTACTCTAGCGCCGGCATCTTTGTGAAGAACGGCC
CCGCCATCAGCACAATCTCCAAGGATATCTTCGGCGAGTGGAACGTGATCCGGGACAAGTGGAATGCCGA
GTATGACGATATCCACCTGAAGAAGAAGGCCGTGGTGACCGAGAAGTACGAGGACGATCGGAGAAAGTCC
TTCAAGAAGATCGGCTCCTTTTCTCTGGAGCAGCTGCAGGAGTACGCCGACGCCGATCTGTCTGTGGTGG
AGAAGCTGAAGGAGATCATCATCCAGAAGGTGGATGAGATCTACAAGGTGTATGGCTCCTCTGAGAAGCT
GTTCGACGCCGATTTTGTGCTGGAGAAGAGCCTGAAGAAGAACGACGCCGTGGTGGCCATCATGAAGGAC
CTGCTGGATTCTGTGAAGAGCTTCGAGAATTACATCAAGGCCTTCTTTGGCGAGGGCAAGGAGACAAACA
GGGACGAGTCCTTCTATGGCGATTTTGTGCTGGCCTACGACATCCTGCTGAAGGTGGACCACATCTACGA
TGCCATCCGCAATTATGTGACCCAGAAGCCCTACTCTAAGGATAAGTTCAAGCTGTATTTTCAGAACCCT
CAGTTCATGGGCGGCTGGGACAAGGATAAGGAGACAGACTATCGGGCCACCATCCTGAGATACGGCTCCA
AGTACTATCTGGCCATCATGGATAAGAAGTACGCCAAGTGCCTGCAGAAGATCGACAAGGACGATGTGAA
CGGCAATTACGAGAAGATCAACTATAAGCTGCTGCCCGGCCCTAATAAGATGCTGCCAAAGGTGTTCTTT
TCTAAGAAGTGGATGGCCTACTATAACCCCAGCGAGGACATCCAGAAGATCTACAAGAATGGCACATTCA
AGAAGGGCGATATGTTTAACCTGAATGACTGTCACAAGCTGATCGACTTCTTTAAGGATAGCATCTCCCG
GTATCCAAAGTGGTCCAATGCCTACGATTTCAACTTTTCTGAGACAGAGAAGTATAAGGACATCGCCGGC
TTTTACAGAGAGGTGGAGGAGCAGGGCTATAAGGTGAGCTTCGAGTCTGCCAGCAAGAAGGAGGTGGATA
AGCTGGTGGAGGAGGGCAAGCTGTATATGTTCCAGATCTATAACAAGGACTTTTCCGATAAGTCTCACGG
CACACCCAATCTGCACACCATGTACTTCAAGCTGCTGTTTGACGAGAACAATCACGGACAGATCAGGCTG
AGCGGAGGAGCAGAGCTGTTCATGAGGCGCGCCTCCCTGAAGAAGGAGGAGCTGGTGGTGCACCCAGCCA
ACTCCCCTATCGCCAACAAGAATCCAGATAATCCCAAGAAAACCACAACCCTGTCCTACGACGTGTATAA
GGATAAGAGGTTTTCTGAGGACCAGTACGAGCTGCACATCCCAATCGCCATCAATAAGTGCCCCAAGAAC
ATCTTCAAGATCAATACAGAGGTGCGCGTGCTGCTGAAGCACGACGATAACCCCTATGTGATCGGCATCG
CCAGGGGCGAGCGCAATCTGCTGTATATCGTGGTGGTGGACGGCAAGGGCAACATCGTGGAGCAGTATTC
CCTGAACGAGATCATCAACAACTTCAACGGCATCAGGATCAAGACAGATTACCACTCTCTGCTGGACAAG
AAGGAGAAGGAGAGGTTCGAGGCCCGCCAGAACTGGACCTCCATCGAGAATATCAAGGAGCTGAAGGCCG
GCTATATCTCTCAGGTGGTGCACAAGATCTGCGAGCTGGTGGAGAAGTACGATGCCGTGATCGCCCTGGA
GGACCTGAACTCTGGCTTTAAGAATAGCCGCGTGAAGGTGGAGAAGCAGGTGTATCAGAAGTTCGAGAAG
ATGCTGATCGATAAGCTGAACTACATGGTGGACAAGAAGTCTAATCCTTGTGCAACAGGCGGCGCCCTGA
AGGGCTATCAGATCACCAATAAGTTCGAGAGCTTTAAGTCCATGTCTACCCAGAACGGCTTCATCTTTTA
CATCCCTGCCTGGCTGACATCCAAGATCGATCCATCTACCGGCTTTGTGAACCTGCTGAAAACCAAGTAT
ACCAGCATCGCCGATTCCAAGAAGTTCATCAGCTCCTTTGACAGGATCATGTACGTGCCCGAGGAGGATC
TGTTCGAGTTTGCCCTGGACTATAAGAACTTCTCTCGCACAGACGCCGATTACATCAAGAAGTGGAAGCT
GTACTCCTACGGCAACCGGATCAGAATCTTCCGGAATCCTAAGAAGAACAACGTGTTCGACTGGGAGGAG
GTGTGCCTGACCAGCGCCTATAAGGAGCTGTTCAACAAGTACGGCATCAATTATCAGCAGGGCGATATCA
GAGCCCTGCTGTGCGAGCAGTCCGACAAGGCCTTCTACTCTAGCTTTATGGCCCTGATGAGCCTGATGCT
GCAGATGCGGAACAGCATCACAGGCCGCACCGACGTGGATTTTCTGATCAGCCCTGTGAAGAACTCCGAC
GGCATCTTCTACGATAGCCGGAACTATGAGGCCCAGGAGAATGCCATCCTGCCAAAGAACGCCGACGCCA
ATGGCGCCTATAACATCGCCAGAAAGGTGCTGTGGGCCATCGGCCAGTTCAAGAAGGCCGAGGACGAGAA
GCTGGATAAGGTGAAGATCGCCATCTCTAACAAGGAGTGGCTGGAGTACGCCCAGACCAGCGTGAAGCAC
AAAAGGCCGGCGGCCACGAAAAAGGCCGGCCAGGCAAAAAAGAAAAAGGGATCCTACCCATACGATGTTC
CAGATTACGCTTATCCCTACGACGTGCCTGATTATGCATACCCATATGATGTCCCCGACTATGCCTCGAG
CGACTACAAAGACCATGACGGTGATTATAAAGATCATGACATCGATTACAAGGATGACGATGACAAGGCT
GCAGGAGGCGGTGGAAGCGGGAGGGGAGTGCAGGTGGAAACCATCTCCCCAGGAGACGGGCGCACCTTCC
CCAAGCGCGGCCAGACCTGCGTGGTGCACTACACCGGGATGCTTGAAGATGGAAAGAAATTTGATTCCTC
CCGGGACAGAAACAAGCCCTTTAAGTTTATGCTAGGCAAGCAGGAGGTGATCCGAGGCTGGGAAGAAGGG
GTTGCCCAGATGAGTGTGGGTCAGAGAGCCAAACTGACTATATCTCCAGATTATGCCTATGGTGCCACTG
GGCACCCAGGCATCATCCCACCACATGCCACTCTCGTCTTCGATGTGGAGCTTCTAAAACTGGAAGGTTC
TAGGGGAGTGCAGGTGGAAACCATCTCCCCAGGAGACGGGCGCACCTTCCCCAAGCGCGGCCAGACCTGC
GTGGTGCACTACACCGGGATGCTTGAAGATGGAAAGAAATTTGATTCCTCCCGGGACAGAAACAAGCCCT
TTAAGTTTATGCTAGGCAAGCAGGAGGTGATCCGAGGCTGGGAAGAAGGGGTTGCCCAGATGAGTGTGGG
TCAGAGAGCCAAACTGACTATATCTCCAGATTATGCCTATGGTGCCACTGGGCACCCAGGCATCATCCCA
CCACATGCCACTCTCGTCTTCGATGTGGAGCTTCTAAAACTGGAAGGATAAGCGGCCGCACTCCTCAGGT
GCAGGCTGCCTATCAGAAGGTGGTGGCTGGTGTGGCCAATGCCCTGGCTCACAAATACCACTGAGATCTT
TTTCCCTCTGCCAAAAATTATGGGGACATCATGAAGCCCCTTGAGCATCTGACTTCTGGCTAATAAAGGA
AATTTATTTTCATTGCAATAGTGTGTTGGAATTTTTTGTGTCTCTCACTCGGAAGGACATATGGGAGGGC
AAATCATTTAAAACATCAGAATGAGTATTTGGTTTAGAGTTTGGCAACATATGCCCATATGCTGGCTGCC
ATGAACAAAGGTTGGCTATAAAGAGGTCATCAGTATATGAAACAGCCCCCTGCTGTCCATTCCTTATTCC
ATAGAAAAGCCTTGACTTGAGGTTAGATTTTTTTTATATTTTGTTTTGTGTTATTTTTTTCTTTAACATC
CCTAAAATTTTCCTTACATGTTTTACTAGCCAGATTTTTCCTCCTCTCCTGACTACTCCCAGTCATAGCT
GTCCCTCTTCTCTTATGGAGATCCCTCGACCTGCAGCCCAAGCTTGGCGTAATCATGGTCATAGCTGTTT
CCTGTGTGAAATTGTTATCCGCTCACAATTCCACACAACATACGAGCCGGAAGCATAAAGTGTAAAGCCT
GGGGTGCCTAATGAGTGAGCTAACTCACATTAATTGCGTTGCGCTCACTGCCCGCTTTCCAGTCGGGAAA
CCTGTCGTGCCAGCGGATCCGCATCTCAATTAGTCAGCAACCATAGTCCCGCCCCTAACTCCGCCCATCC
CGCCCCTAACTCCGCCCAGTTCCGCCCATTCTCCGCCCCATGGCTGACTAATTTTTTTTATTTATGCAGA
GGCCGAGGCCGCCTCGGCCTCTGAGCTATTCCAGAAGTAGTGAGGAGGCTTTTTTGGAGGCCTAGGCTTT
TGCAAAAAGCTAACTTGTTTATTGCAGCTTATAATGGTTACAAATAAAGCAATAGCATCACAAATTTCAC
AAATAAAGCATTTTTTTCACTGCATTCTAGTTGTGGTTTGTCCAAACTCATCAATGTATCTTATCATGTC
TGGATCCGCTGCATTAATGAATCGGCCAACGCGCGGGGAGAGGCGGTTTGCGTATTGGGCGCTCTTCCGC
TTCCTCGCTCACTGACTCGCTGCGCTCGGTCGTTCGGCTGCGGCGAGCGGTATCAGCTCACTCAAAGGCG
GTAATACGGTTATCCACAGAATCAGGGGATAACGCAGGAAAGAACATGTGAGCAAAAGGCCAGCAAAAGG
CCAGGAACCGTAAAAAGGCCGCGTTGCTGGCGTTTTTCCATAGGCTCCGCCCCCCTGACGAGCATCACAA
AAATCGACGCTCAAGTCAGAGGTGGCGAAACCCGACAGGACTATAAAGATACCAGGCGTTTCCCCCTGGA
AGCTCCCTCGTGCGCTCTCCTGTTCCGACCCTGCCGCTTACCGGATACCTGTCCGCCTTTCTCCCTTCGG
GAAGCGTGGCGCTTTCTCATAGCTCACGCTGTAGGTATCTCAGTTCGGTGTAGGTCGTTCGCTCCAAGCT
GGGCTGTGTGCACGAACCCCCCGTTCAGCCCGACCGCTGCGCCTTATCCGGTAACTATCGTCTTGAGTCC
AACCCGGTAAGACACGACTTATCGCCACTGGCAGCAGCCACTGGTAACAGGATTAGCAGAGCGAGGTATG
TAGGCGGTGCTACAGAGTTCTTGAAGTGGTGGCCTAACTACGGCTACACTAGAAGAACAGTATTTGGTAT
CTGCGCTCTGCTGAAGCCAGTTACCTTCGGAAAAAGAGTTGGTAGCTCTTGATCCGGCAAACAAACCACC
GCTGGTAGCGGTGGTTTTTTTGTTTGCAAGCAGCAGATTACGCGCAGAAAAAAAGGATCTCAAGAAGATC
CTTTGATCTTTTCTACGGGGTCTGACGCTCAGTGGAACGAAAACTCACGTTAAGGGATTTTGGTCATGAG
ATTATCAAAAAGGATCTTCACCTAGATCCTTTTAAATTAAAAATGAAGTTTTAAATCAATCTAAAGTATA
TATGAGTAAACTTGGTCTGACAGTTACCAATGCTTAATCAGTGAGGCACCTATCTCAGCGATCTGTCTAT
TTCGTTCATCCATAGTTGCCTGACTCCCCGTCGTGTAGATAACTACGATACGGGAGGGCTTACCATCTGG
CCCCAGTGCTGCAATGATACCGCGAGACCCACGCTCACCGGCTCCAGATTTATCAGCAATAAACCAGCCA
GCCGGAAGGGCCGAGCGCAGAAGTGGTCCTGCAACTTTATCCGCCTCCATCCAGTCTATTAATTGTTGCC
GGGAAGCTAGAGTAAGTAGTTCGCCAGTTAATAGTTTGCGCAACGTTGTTGCCATTGCTACAGGCATCGT
GGTGTCACGCTCGTCGTTTGGTATGGCTTCATTCAGCTCCGGTTCCCAACGATCAAGGCGAGTTACATGA
TCCCCCATGTTGTGCAAAAAAGCGGTTAGCTCCTTCGGTCCTCCGATCGTTGTCAGAAGTAAGTTGGCCG
CAGTGTTATCACTCATGGTTATGGCAGCACTGCATAATTCTCTTACTGTCATGCCATCCGTAAGATGCTT
TTCTGTGACTGGTGAGTACTCAACCAAGTCATTCTGAGAATAGTGTATGCGGCGACCGAGTTGCTCTTGC
CCGGCGTCAATACGGGATAATACCGCGCCACATAGCAGAACTTTAAAAGTGCTCATCATTGGAAAACGTT
CTTCGGGGCGAAAACTCTCAAGGATCTTACCGCTGTTGAGATCCAGTTCGATGTAACCCACTCGTGCACC
CAACTGATCTTCAGCATCTTTTACTTTCACCAGCGTTTCTGGGTGAGCAAAAACAGGAAGGCAAAATGCC
GCAAAAAAGGGAATAAGGGCGACACGGAAATGTTGAATACTCATACTCTTCCTTTTTCAATATTATTGAA
GCATTTATCAGGGTTATTGTCTCATGAGCGGATACATATTTGAATGTATTTAGAAAAATAAACAAATAGG
GGTTCCGCGCACATTTCCCCGAAAAGTGCCACCTG
Features (pLannotate 1.2.2; 23 found; start..end, strand, type, name):
      5..384     +  enhancer       CMV enhancer: human cytomegalovirus immediate early enhancer
    386..661     +  promoter       chicken β-actin promoter: No description available
    662..1678    +  intron         chimeric intron: chimera between introns from chicken β-actin and rabbit β-globin
   1727..1763    +  misc_feature   MCS (fragment): multiple cloning site
   1777..5460    +  CDS            LbCpf1: CRISPR-associated protein from Lachnospiraceae bacterium ND2006 (Zetsche et al., 2015)
   5461..5508    +  CDS            nucleoplasmin NLS: bipartite nuclear localization signal from nucleoplasmin
   5515..5595    +  CDS            3xHA: three tandem HA epitope tags
   5602..5667    +  CDS            3xFLAG: three tandem FLAG® epitope tags, followed by an enterokinase cleavage site
   5695..6015    +  CDS            DmrB: F36V mutant of FK506-binding protein FKBP12 binds synthetic ligands that do not bind wild-type FKBP
   6025..6345    +  CDS            DmrB: F36V mutant of FK506-binding protein FKBP12 binds synthetic ligands that do not bind wild-type FKBP
   6360..6431    +  CDS            HBB (fragment): HBB_PONPY - Experimental evidence at transcript level: Swiss-Prot protein existence level 2. Involved in oxygen transport from the lung to the various peripheral tissues. From Pongo pygmaeus (Bornean orangutan).
   6502..6557    +  polyA_signal   β-globin poly(A) signal: rabbit β-globin polyadenylation signal (Gil and Proudfoot, 1987)
   6942..6958    -  protein_bind   lac operator: The lac repressor binds to the lac operator to inhibit transcription in E. coli. This inhibition can be relieved by adding lactose or isopropyl-β-D-thiogalactopyranoside (IPTG). lac repressor encoded by lacI
   6966..6996    -  promoter       lac promoter: promoter for the E. coli lac operon
   7011..7032    -  protein_bind   CAP binding site: CAP binding activates transcription in the presence of cAMP. E. coli catabolite activator protein
   7045..7084    -  CDS            lacI (fragment): lac repressor; lacI; The lac repressor binds to the lac operator to inhibit transcription in E. coli. This inhibition can be relieved by adding lactose or isopropyl-β-D-thiogalactopyranoside (IPTG).
   7091..7113    +  promoter       SV40 promoter (fragment): SV40 enhancer and early promoter
   7137..7272    +  rep_origin     SV40 ori: SV40 origin of replication
   7292..7426    +  polyA_signal   SV40 poly(A) signal: SV40 polyadenylation signal
   7428..7482    -  CDS            lacI (fragment): lac repressor; lacI; The lac repressor binds to the lac operator to inhibit transcription in E. coli. This inhibition can be relieved by adding lactose or isopropyl-β-D-thiogalactopyranoside (IPTG).
   7665..8253    -  rep_origin     ori: high-copy-number ColE1/pMB1/pBR322/pUC origin of replication
   8424..9284    -  CDS            AmpR: β-lactamase; bla; confers resistance to ampicillin, carbenicillin, and related antibiotics
   9285..9389    -  promoter       AmpR promoter: bla
