[The description below was written by a language model from this plasmid's Addgene catalogue record and pLannotate feature annotations shown in this document.]
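Description:
JG676: CAG-human dLbCpf1(D832A)-NLS-3xHA-3xFLAG-DmrA(X2) is a 9.4 kb mammalian expression plasmid built on the pCAG-GFP backbone. It is propagated in E. coli as a high-copy plasmid through a ColE1/pUC-type origin and is selected with ampicillin via the β-lactamase gene. No mammalian selection marker is annotated. The backbone also carries an SV40 origin of replication, an SV40 poly(A) signal, and remnants of lac promoter/operator and lacI sequence, which play no evident role in the payload.

Expression is driven by the CAG promoter, annotated as a CMV immediate-early enhancer, the chicken β-actin promoter and a chimeric β-actin/β-globin intron. The transcript ends at a rabbit β-globin polyadenylation signal. The single open reading frame encodes human codon-optimized Cpf1 (Cas12a) from Lachnospiraceae bacterium with the D832A mutation, which the record describes as making the nuclease catalytically inactive. The protein should therefore still bind crRNA-specified DNA targets without cutting them. Its C-terminus is followed in order by a bipartite nucleoplasmin nuclear localization signal, a 3xHA tag, a 3xFLAG tag and two tandem FKBP12-derived dimerization domains.

The catalogue entry names these domains DmrA, whereas the automated annotation labels both as DmrB, the F36V FKBP variant. The two are closely related in sequence, so this is probably an annotation-matching artefact, but the record does not resolve it. DmrA domains heterodimerize with a DmrC-fused partner when a small-molecule ligand is added. According to the associated publication title, the construct is intended for inducible and multiplex gene regulation with Cpf1-based transcription factors. The crRNA and the effector partner are not encoded on this plasmid and must be supplied separately.
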