Addgene plasmid #104569: JG676: CAG-human dLbCpf1(D832A)-NLS-3xHA-3xFLAG-DmrA(X2)
Purpose: Mammalian expression vector for catalytically inactive Cpf1 from Lachnospiraceae bacterium (dLbCpf1) fused to two DmrA domains
Depositing lab: Keith Joung. Depositing organization: Massachusetts General Hospital. Publication: Inducible and multiplex gene regulation using CRISPR-Cpf1-based transcription factors. Tak YE, Kleinstiver BP, Nunez JK, Hsu JY, Horng JE, Gong J, Weissman JS, Joung JK. Nat Methods. 2017 Oct 30. doi: 10.1038/nmeth.4483. PubMed 29083402.
Backbone
  Vector backbone: pCAG-GFP
  Backbone manufacturer: Cepko lab (Addgene plasmid # 11179)
  Vector type: Mammalian Expression
Growth in bacteria
  Bacterial resistance: Ampicillin, 100 μg/mL
  Growth temperature: 37°C
  Growth strain: NEB Stable
  Copy number: High Copy
Gene/Insert
  Gene/Insert name: dLbCpf1(D832A)-DmrA(x2) (alt name: human codon optimized ‘dead’ Cpf1 fused to two DmrA domains)
  Species: Lachnospiraceae bacterium
  Mutation: D832A
  Promoter: CAG
  Tag / fusion protein: NLS (C terminal on insert); 3x HA (C terminal on insert); 3x FLAG (C terminal on insert)
  Cloning method: Gibson Cloning
  Sequencing primers: 5′ pCAG-F (5'-GCAACGTGCTGGTTATTGTG-3'); 3′ oBK23-R (5'-CAGAGGGAAAAAGATCTCAGTGG-3')
Terms and licenses: Academic/Nonprofit Terms; Industry Terms: Not Available to Industry
How to cite: JG676: CAG-human dLbCpf1(D832A)-NLS-3xHA-3xFLAG-DmrA(X2) was a gift from Keith Joung (Addgene plasmid # 104569 ; http://n2t.net/addgene:104569 ; RRID:Addgene_104569)
